>Addgene plasmid #168807 | PB_iMYOD1_P2A_BAF60C2_T2A_mCh_Puro | addgene full sequence | sequence record 332419 | Addgene NGS Result
TGCACGTCGAGCAATCCAAACCAGCGGTTGCCCAAGGTGGAGATCCTGCGCAACGCCATCCGCTATATCG
AGGGCCTGCAGGCTCTGCTGCGCGACCAGGACGCCGCGCCCCCTGGCGCCGCAGCCGCCTTCTATGCGCC
GGGCCCGCTGCCCCCGGGCCGCGGCGGCGAGCACTACAGCGGCGACTCCGACGCGTCCAGCCCGCGCTCC
AACTGCTCCGACGGCATGATGGACTACAGCGGCCCCCCGAGCGGCGCCCGGCGGCGGAACTGCTACGAAG
GCGCCTACTACAACGAGGCGCCCAGCGAACCCAGGCCCGGGAAGAGTGCGGCGGTGTCGAGCCTAGACTG
CCTGTCCAGCATCGTGGAGCGCATCTCCACCGAGAGCCCTGCGGCGCCCGCCCTCCTGCTGGCGGACGTG
CCTTCTGAGTCGCCTCCGCGCAGGCAAGAGGCTGCCGCCCCCAGCGAGGGAGAGAGCAGCGGCGACCCCA
CCCAGTCACCGGACGCCGCCCCGCAGTGCCCTGCGGGTGCGAACCCCAACCCGATATACCAGGTGCTCGG
ATCCGGCGCAACAAACTTCTCTCTGCTGAAACAAGCCGGAGATGTCGAAGAGAATCCTGGACCGATGGCC
GCGGACGAAGTTGCCGGAGGGGCGCGCAAAGCCACGAAAAGCAAACTTTTTGAGTTTCTGGTCCATGGGG
TGCGCCCCGGGATGCCGTCTGGAGCCCGGATGCCCCACCAGGGGGCGCCCATGGGCCCCCCGGGCTCCCC
GTACATGGGCAGCCCCGCCGTGCGACCCGGCCTGGCCCCCGCGGGCATGGAGCCCGCCCGCAAGCGAGCA
GCGCCCCCGCCCGGGCAGAGCCAGGCACAGAGCCAGGGCCAGCCGGTGCCCACCGCCCCCGCGCGGAGCC
GCAGTGCCAAGAGGAGGAAGATGGCTGACAAAATCCTCCCTCAAAGGATTCGGGAGCTGGTCCCCGAGTC
CCAGGCTTACATGGACCTCTTGGCATTTGAGAGGAAACTGGATCAAACCATCATGCGGAAGCGGGTGGAC
ATCCAGGAGGCTCTGAAGAGGCCCATGAAGCAAAAGCGGAAGCTGCGACTCTATATCTCCAACACTTTTA
ACCCTGCGAAGCCTGATGCTGAGGATTCCGACGGCAGCATTGCCTCCTGGGAGCTACGGGTGGAGGGGAA
GCTCCTGGATGATCCCAGCAAACAGAAGCGGAAGTTCTCTTCTTTCTTCAAGAGTTTGGTCATCGAGCTG
GACAAAGATCTTTATGGCCCTGACAACCACCTCGTTGAGTGGCATCGGACACCCACGACCCAGGAGACGG
ACGGCTTCCAGGTGAAACGGCCTGGGGACCTGAGTGTGCGCTGCACGCTGCTCCTCATGCTGGACTACCA
GCCTCCCCAGTTCAAACTGGATCCCCGCCTAGCCCGGCTGCTGGGGCTGCACACACAGAGCCGCTCAGCC
ATTGTCCAGGCCCTGTGGCAGTATGTGAAGACCAACAGGCTGCAGGACTCCCATGACAAGGAATACATCA
ATGGGGACAAGTATTTCCAGCAGATTTTTGATTGTCCCCGGCTGAAGTTTTCTGAGATTCCCCAGCGCCT
CACAGCCCTGCTATTGCCCCCTGACCCAATTGTCATCAACCATGTCATCAGCGTGGACCCTTCAGACCAG
AAGAAGACGGCGTGCTATGACATTGACGTGGAGGTGGAGGAGCCATTAAAGGGGCAGATGAGCAGCTTCC
TCCTATCCACGGCCAACCAGCAGGAGATCAGTGCTCTGGACAGTAAGATCCATGAGACGATTGAGTCCAT
AAACCAGCTCAAGATCCAGAGGGACTTCATGCTAAGCTTCTCCAGAGACCCCAAAGGCTATGTCCAAGAC
CTGCTCCGCTCCCAGAGCCGGGACCTCAAGGTGATGACAGATGTAGCCGGCAACCCTGAAGAGGAGCGCC
GGGCTGAGTTCTACCACCAGCCCTGGTCCCAGGAGGCCGTCAGTCGCTACTTCTACTGCAAGATCCAGCA
GCGCAGGCAGGAGCTGGAGCAGTCGCTGGTTGTGCGCAACACCGAAGGTAGAGGCTCACTGTTAACGTGT
GGCGATGTAGAAGAGAATCCAGGACCTATGGTGAGCAAGGGCGAGGAGGATAACATGGCCATCATCAAGG
AGTTCATGCGCTTCAAGGTGCACATGGAGGGCTCCGTGAACGGCCACGAGTTCGAGATCGAGGGCGAGGG
CGAGGGCCGCCCCTACGAGGGCACCCAGACCGCCAAGCTGAAGGTGACCAAGGGTGGCCCCCTGCCCTTC
GCCTGGGACATCCTGTCCCCTCAGTTCATGTACGGCTCCAAGGCCTACGTGAAGCACCCCGCCGACATCC
CCGACTACTTGAAGCTGTCCTTCCCCGAGGGCTTCAAGTGGGAGCGCGTGATGAACTTCGAGGACGGCGG
CGTGGTGACCGTGACCCAGGACTCCTCCCTGCAGGACGGCGAGTTCATCTACAAGGTGAAGCTGCGCGGC
ACCAACTTCCCCTCCGACGGCCCCGTAATGCAGAAGAAGACCATGGGCTGGGAGGCCTCCTCCGAGCGGA
TGTACCCCGAGGACGGCGCCCTGAAGGGCGAGATCAAGCAGAGGCTGAAGCTGAAGGACGGCGGCCACTA
CGACGCTGAGGTCAAGACCACCTACAAGGCCAAGAAGCCCGTGCAGCTGCCCGGCGCCTACAACGTCAAC
ATCAAGTTGGACATCACCTCCCACAACGAGGACTACACCATCGTGGAACAGTACGAACGCGCCGAGGGCC
GCCACTCCACCGGCGGCATGGACGAGCTGTACAAGTAAACCGGTTAGTAATGAGTTTAAACGGGGGAGGC
TAACTGAAACACGGAAGGAGACAATACCGGAAGGAACCCGCGCTATGACGGCAATAAAAAGACAGAATAA
AACGCACGGGTGTTGGGTCGTTTGTTCATAAACGCGGGGTTCGGTCCCAGGGCTGGCACTCTGTCGATAC
CCCACCGAGACCCCATTGGGGCCAATACGCCCGCGTTTCTTCCTTTTCCCCACCCCACCCCCCAAGTTCG
GGTGAAGGCCCAGGGCTCGCAGCCAACGTCGGGGCGGCAGGCCCTGCCATAGCAGATCTGCGAAATCGGA
TCCAGCTGAATCTAAGTGGATCTGCGATCGCTCCGGTGCCCGTCAGTGGGCAGAGCGCACATCGCCCACA
GTCCCCGAGAAGTTGGGGGGAGGGGTCGGCAATTGAACGGGTGCCTAGAGAAGGTGGCGCGGGGTAAACT
GGGAAAGTGATGTCGTGTACTGGCTCCGCCTTTTTCCCGAGGGTGGGGGAGAACCGTATATAAGTGCAGT
AGTCGCCGTGAACGTTCTTTTTCGCAACGGGTTTGCCGCCAGAACACAGCTGAAGCTTCGAGGGGCTCGC
ATCTCTCCTTCACGCGCCCGCCGCCCTACCTGAGGCCGCCATCCACGCCGGTTGAGTCGCGTTCTGCCGC
CTCCCGCCTGTGGTGCCTCCTGAACTGCGTCCGCCGTCTAGGTAAGTTTAAAGCTCAGGTCGAGACCGGG
CCTTTGTCCGGCGCTCCCTTGGAGCCTACCTAGACTCAGCCGGCTCTCCACGCTTTGCCTGACCCTGCTT
GCTCAACTCTACGTCTTTGTTTCGTTTTCTGTTCTGCGCCGTTACAGATCTAAGCTGTGACCGGCGCCTA
CTCTAGAGCCGCCATGTCTAGACTGGACAAGAGCAAAGTCATAAACTCTGCTCTGGAATTACTCAATGGA
GTCGGTATCGAAGGCCTGACGACAAGGAAACTCGCTCAAAAGCTGGGAGTTGAGCAGCCTACCCTGTACT
GGCACGTGAAGAACAAGCGGGCCCTGCTCGATGCCCTGCCAATCGAGATGCTGGACAGGCATCATACCCA
CTCCTGCCCCCTGGAAGGCGAGTCATGGCAAGACTTTCTGCGGAACAACGCCAAGTCATACCGCTGTGCT
CTCCTCTCACATCGCGACGGGGCTAAAGTGCATCTCGGCACCCGCCCAACAGAGAAACAGTACGAAACCC
TGGAAAATCAGCTCGCGTTCCTGTGTCAGCAAGGCTTCTCCCTGGAGAACGCACTGTACGCTCTGTCCGC
CGTGGGCCACTTTACACTGGGCTGCGTATTGGAGGAACAGGAGCATCAAGTAGCAAAAGAGGAAAGAGAG
ACACCTACCACCGATTCTATGCCCCCACTTCTGAAACAAGCAATTGAGCTGTTCGACCGGCAGGGAGCCG
AACCTGCCTTCCTTTTCGGCCTGGAACTAATCATATGTGGCCTGGAGAAACAGCTAAAGTGCGAAAGCGG
CGGGCCGACCGACGCCCTTGACGATTTTGACTTAGACATGCTCCCAGCCGATGCCCTTGACGACTTTGAC
CTTGATATGCTGCCTGCTGACGCTCTTGACGATTTTGACCTTGACATGCTCCCCGGGGAGGGCCGAGGAA
GTCTTCTAACATGCGGTGACGTGGAGGAGAATCCCGGCCCTATGACCGAGTACAAGCCCACGGTGCGCCT
CGCCACCCGCGACGACGTCCCCAGGGCCGTACGCACCCTCGCCGCCGCGTTCGCCGACTACCCCGCCACG
CGCCACACCGTCGATCCGGACCGCCACATCGAGCGGGTCACCGAGCTGCAAGAACTCTTCCTCACGCGCG
TCGGGCTCGACATCGGCAAGGTGTGGGTCGCGGACGACGGCGCCGCGGTGGCGGTCTGGACCACGCCGGA
GAGCGTCGAAGCGGGGGCGGTGTTCGCCGAGATCGGCCCGCGCATGGCCGAGTTGAGCGGTTCCCGGCTG
GCCGCGCAGCAACAGATGGAAGGCCTCCTGGCGCCGCACCGGCCCAAGGAGCCCGCGTGGTTCCTGGCCA
CCGTCGGCGTCTCGCCCGACCACCAGGGCAAGGGTCTGGGCAGCGCCGTCGTGCTCCCCGGAGTGGAGGC
GGCCGAGCGCGCCGGGGTGCCCGCCTTCCTGGAGACCTCCGCGCCCCGCAACCTCCCCTTCTACGAGCGG
CTCGGCTTCACCGTCACCGCCGACGTCGAGGTGCCCGAAGGACCGCGCACCTGGTGCATGACCCGCAAGC
CCGGTGCCTGAAATCAACCTCTGGATTACAAAATTTGTGGGTAAACTTGTTTATTGCAGCTTATAATGGT
TACAAATAAAGCAATAGCATCACAAATTTCACAAATAAAGCATTTTTTTCACTGCATTCTAGTTGTGGTT
TGTCCAAACTCATCAATGTATCTTATCATGTCTGGAATTGACTCAAATGATGTCAATTAGTCTATCAGAA
GCTCATCTGGTCTCCCTTCCGGGGGACAAGACATCCCTGTTTAATATTTAAACAGCAGTGTTCCCAAACT
GGGTTCTTATATCCCTTGCTCTGGTCAACCAGGTTGCAGGGTTTCCTGTCCTCACAGGAACGAAGTCCCT
AAAGAAACAGTGGCAGCCAGGTTTAGCCCCGGAATTGACTGGATTCCTTTTTTAGGGCCCATTGGTATGG
CTTTTTCCCCGTATCCCCCCAGGTGTCTGCAGGCTCAAAGAGCAGCGAGAAGCGTTCAGAGGAAAGCGAT
CCCGTGCCACCTTCCCCGTGCCCGGGCTGTCCCCGCACGCTGCCGGCTCGGGGATGCGGGGGGAGCGCCG
GACCGGAGCGGAGCCCCGGGCGGCTCGCTGCTGCCCCCTAGCGGGGGAGGGACGTAATTACATCCCTGGG
GGCTTTGGGGGGGGGCTGTCCCTGATATCTATAACAAGAAAATATATATATAATAAGTTATCACGTAAGT
AGAACATGAAATAACAATATAATTATCGTATGAGTTAAATCTTAAAAGTCACGTAAAAGATAATCATGCG
TCATTTTGACTCACGCGGTCGTTATAGTTCAAAATCAGTGACACTTACCGCATTGACAAGCACGCCTCAC
GGGAGCTCCAAGCGGCGACTGAGATGTCCTAAATGCACAGCGACGGATTCGCGCTATTTAGAAAGAGAGA
GCAATATTTCAAGAATGCATGCGTCAATTTTACGCAGACTATCTTTCTAGGGTTAATCTAGCTGCATCAG
GATCATATCGTCGGGTCTTTTTTCCGGCTCAGTCATCGCCCAAGCTGGCGCTATCTGGGCATCGGGGAGG
AAGAAGCCCGTGCCTTTTCCCGCGAGGTTGAAGCGGCATGGAAAGAGTTTGCCGAGGATGACTGCTGCTG
CATTGACGTTGAGCGAAAACGCACGTTTACCATGATGATTCGGGAAGGTGTGGCCATGCACGCCTTTAAC
GGTGAACTGTTCGTTCAGGCCACCTGGGATACCAGTTCGTCGCGGCTTTTCCGGACACAGTTCCGGATGG
TCAGCCCGAAGCGCATCAGCAACCCGAACAATACCGGCGACAGCCGGAACTGCCGTGCCGGTGTGCAGAT
TAATGACAGCGGTGCGGCGCTGGGATATTACGTCAGCGAGGACGGGTATCCTGGCTGGATGCCGCAGAAA
TGGACATGGATACCCCGTGAGTTACCCGGCGGGCGCGCTTGGCGTAATCATGGTCATAGCTGTTTCCTGT
GTGAAATTGTTATCCGCTCACAATTCCACACAACATACGAGCCGGAAGCATAAAGTGTAAAGCCTGGGGT
GCCTAATGAGTGAGCTAACTCACATTAATTGCGTTGCGCTCACTGCCCGCTTTCCAGTCGGGAAACCTGT
CGTGCCAGCTGCATTAATGAATCGGCCAACGCGCGGGGAGAGGCGGTTTGCGTATTGGGCGCTCTTCCGC
TTCCTCGCTCACTGACTCGCTGCGCTCGGTCGTTCGGCTGCGGCGAGCGGTATCAGCTCACTCAAAGGCG
GTAATACGGTTATCCACAGAATCAGGGGATAACGCAGGAAAGAACATGTGAGCAAAAGGCCAGCAAAAGG
CCAGGAACCGTAAAAAGGCCGCGTTGCTGGCGTTTTTCCATAGGCTCCGCCCCCCTGACGAGCATCACAA
AAATCGACGCTCAAGTCAGAGGTGGCGAAACCCGACAGGACTATAAAGATACCAGGCGTTTCCCCCTGGA
AGCTCCCTCGTGCGCTCTCCTGTTCCGACCCTGCCGCTTACCGGATACCTGTCCGCCTTTCTCCCTTCGG
GAAGCGTGGCGCTTTCTCATAGCTCACGCTGTAGGTATCTCAGTTCGGTGTAGGTCGTTCGCTCCAAGCT
GGGCTGTGTGCACGAACCCCCCGTTCAGCCCGACCGCTGCGCCTTATCCGGTAACTATCGTCTTGAGTCC
AACCCGGTAAGACACGACTTATCGCCACTGGCAGCAGCCACTGGTAACAGGATTAGCAGAGCGAGGTATG
TAGGCGGTGCTACAGAGTTCTTGAAGTGGTGGCCTAACTACGGCTACACTAGAAGAACAGTATTTGGTAT
CTGCGCTCTGCTGAAGCCAGTTACCTTCGGAAAAAGAGTTGGTAGCTCTTGATCCGGCAAACAAACCACC
GCTGGTAGCGGTGGTTTTTTTGTTTGCAAGCAGCAGATTACGCGCAGAAAAAAAGGATCTCAAGAAGATC
CTTTGATCTTTTCTACGGGGTCTGACGCTCAGTGGAACGAAAACTCACGTTAAGGGATTTTGGTCATGAG
ATTATCAAAAAGGATCTTCACCTAGATCCTTTTAAATTAAAAATGAAGTTTTAAATCAATCTAAAGTATA
TATGAGTAAACTTGGTCTGACAGTTACCAATGCTTAATCAGTGAGGCACCTATCTCAGCGATCTGTCTAT
TTCGTTCATCCATAGTTGCCTGACTCCCCGTCGTGTAGATAACTACGATACGGGAGGGCTTACCATCTGG
CCCCAGTGCTGCAATGATACCGCGAGACCCACGCTCACCGGCTCCAGATTTATCAGCAATAAACCAGCCA
GCCGGAAGGGCCGAGCGCAGAAGTGGTCCTGCAACTTTATCCGCCTCCATCCAGTCTATTAATTGTTGCC
GGGAAGCTAGAGTAAGTAGTTCGCCAGTTAATAGTTTGCGCAACGTTGTTGCCATTGCTACAGGCATCGT
GGTGTCACGCTCGTCGTTTGGTATGGCTTCATTCAGCTCCGGTTCCCAACGATCAAGGCGAGTTACATGA
TCCCCCATGTTGTGCAAAAAAGCGGTTAGCTCCTTCGGTCCTCCGATCGTTGTCAGAAGTAAGTTGGCCG
CAGTGTTATCACTCATGGTTATGGCAGCACTGCATAATTCTCTTACTGTCATGCCATCCGTAAGATGCTT
TTCTGTGACTGGTGAGTACTCAACCAAGTCATTCTGAGAATAGTGTATGCGGCGACCGAGTTGCTCTTGC
CCGGCGTCAATACGGGATAATACCGCGCCACATAGCAGAACTTTAAAAGTGCTCATCATTGGAAAACGTT
CTTCGGGGCGAAAACTCTCAAGGATCTTACCGCTGTTGAGATCCAGTTCGATGTAACCCACTCGTGCACC
CAACTGATCTTCAGCATCTTTTACTTTCACCAGCGTTTCTGGGTGAGCAAAAACAGGAAGGCAAAATGCC
GCAAAAAAGGGAATAAGGGCGACACGGAAATGTTGAATACTCATACTCTTCCTTTTTCAATATTATTGAA
GCATTTATCAGGGTTATTGTCTCATGAGCGGATACATATTTGAATGTATTTAGAAAAATAAACAAATAGG
GGTTCCGCGCACATTTCCCCGAAAAGTGCCACCTAAATTGTAAGCGTTAATATTTTGTTAAAATTCGCGT
TAAATTTTTGTTAAATCAGCTCATTTTTTAACCAATAGGCCGAAATCGGCAAAATCCCTTATAAATCAAA
AGAATAGACCGAGATAGGGT
[37 nt withheld, positions 8841-8877]
AAAGAACGTGGACTCCAACGTCAAAGG
[49 nt withheld, positions 8905-8953]
T
[91 nt withheld, positions 8955-9045]
G
[124 nt withheld, positions 9047-9170]
CCCATTCGCCATTCAGGCTGCGCAACTGTTGGGAAGGGCGATCGGTGCGGGCCTCTTCGCTATTACGCCA
GCTGGCGAAAGGGGGATGTGCTGCAAGGCGATTAAGTTGGGTAACGCCAGGGTTTTCCCAGTCACGACGT
TGTAAAACGACGGCCAGTGAGCGCGCCTCGTTCATTCACGTTTTTGAACCCGTGGAGGACGGGCAGACTC
GCGGTGCAAATGTGTTTTACAGCGTGATGGAGCAGATGAAGATGCTCGACACGCTGCAGAACACGCAGCT
AGATTAACCCTAGAAAGATAATCATATTGTGACGTACGTTAAAGATAATCATGTGTAAAATTGACGCATG
TGTTTTATCGGTCTGTATATCGAGGTTTATTTATTAATTTGAATAGATATTAAGTTTTATTATATTTACA
CTTACATACTAATAATAAATTCAACAAACAATTTATTTATGTTTATTTATTTATTAAAAAAAACAAAAAC
TCAAAATTTCTTCTATAAAGTAACAAAACTTTTATGAGGGACAGCCCCCCCCCAAAGCCCCCAGGGATGT
AATTACGTCCCTCCCCCGCTAGGGGGCAGCAGCGAGCCGCCCGGGGCTCCGCTCCGGTCCGGCGCTCCCC
CCGCATCCCCGAGCCGGCAGCGTGCGGGGACAGCCCGGGCACGGGGAAGGTGGCACGGGATCGCTTTCCT
CTGAACGCTTCTCGCTGCTCTTTGAGCCTGCAGACACCTGGGGGGATACGGGGAAAAGGCCTCCACGGCC
ACTAGTCTTTCGTCTTCAAGAATTCCTCGAGTTTACTCCCTATCAGTGATAGAGAACGTATGAAGAGTTT
ACTCCCTATCAGTGATAGAGAACGTATGCAGACTTTACTCCCTATCAGTGATAGAGAACGTATAAGGAGT
TTACTCCCTATCAGTGATAGAGAACGTATGACCAGTTTACTCCCTATCAGTGATAGAGAACGTATCTACA
GTTTACTCCCTATCAGTGATAGAGAACGTATATCCAGTTTACTCCCTATCAGTGATAGAGAACGTATAAG
CTTTAGGCGTGTACGGTGGGCGCCTATAAAAGCAGAGCTCGTTTAGTGAACCGTCAGATCGCCTGGAGCA
ATTCCACAACACTTTTGTCTTATACCAACTTTCCGTACCACTTCCTACCCTCGTAAAGGTCTAGAGCTAG
CCACCATGGAGCTACTGTCGCCACCGCTCCGCGACGTAGACCTGACGGCCCCCGACGGCTCTCTCTGCTC
CTTTGCCACAACGGACGACTTCTATGACGACCCGTGTTTCGACTCCCCGGACCTGCGCTTCTTCGAAGAC
CTGGACCCGCGCCTGATGCACGTGGGCGCGCTCCTGAAACCCGAAGAGCACTCGCACTTCCCCGCGGCGG
TGCACCCGGCCCCGGGCGCACGTGAGGACGAGCATGTGCGCGCGCCCAGCGGGCACCACCAGGCGGGCCG
CTGCCTACTGTGGGCCTGCAAGGCGTGCAAGCGCAAGACCACCAACGCCGACCGCCGCAAGGCCGCCACC
ATGCGCGAGCGGCGCCGCCTGAGCAAAGTAAATGAGGCCTTTGAGACACTCAAGCGC
Features (pLannotate 1.2.2; 24 found; start..end, strand, type, name):
    625..2073    +  CDS            SMARCD3: SMRD3_HUMAN - Also known as BAF60C. Experimental evidence at protein level: Swiss-Prot protein existence level 1. Involved in transcriptional activation and repression of select genes by chromatin remodeling (alteration of DNA-nucleosome topology). Component of SWI/SNF chromatin remodeling complexes that carry out key enzymatic activities, changing chromatin structure by altering DNA-histone contacts within a nucleosome in an ATP-dependent manner. Stimulates nuclear receptor mediated transcription. Belongs to the neural progenitors-specific chromatin remodeling complex (npBAF complex) and the
   2128..2835    +  CDS            mCherry: mCherry is a basic (constitutively fluorescent) red fluorescent protein published in 2004, derived from Discosoma sp.. It is reported to be a very rapidly-maturing monomer with low acid sensitivity.
   2919..2967    +  polyA_signal   HSV TK poly(A) signal: herpes simplex virus thymidine kinase polyadenylation signal (Cole and Stacy, 1985)
   3198..3409    +  promoter       EF-1α core promoter: core promoter for human elongation factor EF-1α
   3422..3690    +  LTR            5' LTR (truncated): truncated 5' long terminal repeat (LTR) from human T-cell leukemia virus (HTLV) type 1
   3724..4421    +  CDS            rtTA3 (fragment): reverse tetracycline transactivator 3 activates expression from Tet-responsive promoters in the presence of doxycycline
   4351..4461    +  CDS            VP48: 3 tandem repeats of the minimal activation domain of herpes simplex virus VP16 (Cheng et al., 2013)
   4522..5121    +  CDS            PuroR: puromycin N-acetyltransferase; pac from Streptomyces alboniger; confers resistance to puromycin
   5122..5149    +  misc_feature   WPRE (fragment): woodchuck hepatitis virus posttranscriptional regulatory element
   5154..5275    +  polyA_signal   SV40 poly(A) signal: SV40 polyadenylation signal
   5293..5385    +  ncRNA          G-CSF SLDE: Accession: RF00183 - G-CSF factor stem-loop destabilising element (SLDE)
   6082..6549    +  CDS            B (fragment): PORTL_LAMBD - Experimental evidence at protein level: Swiss-Prot protein existence level 1. Forms the portal vertex of the capsid (PubMed:6228056, PubMed:6232391). This portal plays critical roles in head assembly, genome packaging, neck/tail attachment, and genome ejection (Probable). The portal protein multimerizes as a single ring-shaped homododecamer arranged around a central channel (PubMed:6232391). Binds to the terminase subunits to form the packaging machine (PubMed:7799432). From Escherichia phage lambda (Bacteriophage lambda).
   6585..6607    -  protein_bind   lac operator (fragment): The lac repressor binds to the lac operator to inhibit transcription in E. coli. This inhibition can be relieved by adding lactose or isopropyl-β-D-thiogalactopyranoside (IPTG). lac repressor encoded by lacI
   6611..6641    -  promoter       lac promoter: promoter for the E. coli lac operon
   6656..6677    -  protein_bind   CAP binding site: CAP binding activates transcription in the presence of cAMP. E. coli catabolite activator protein
   6690..6782    -  CDS            lacI (fragment): lac repressor; lacI; The lac repressor binds to the lac operator to inhibit transcription in E. coli. This inhibition can be relieved by adding lactose or isopropyl-β-D-thiogalactopyranoside (IPTG).
   6965..7553    -  rep_origin     ori: high-copy-number ColE1/pMB1/pBR322/pUC origin of replication
   7724..8584    -  CDS            AmpR: β-lactamase; bla; confers resistance to ampicillin, carbenicillin, and related antibiotics
   8585..8689    -  promoter       AmpR promoter: bla
   8742..9170    -  rep_origin     f1 ori (sequence partly withheld): f1 bacteriophage origin of replication; arrow indicates direction of (+) strand synthesis
   9175..9330    -  CDS            lacZα (fragment): LacZα fragment of β-galactosidase; lacZ fragment
   9332..9451    +  CDS            B (fragment): PORTL_LAMBD - Experimental evidence at protein level: Swiss-Prot protein existence level 1. Forms the portal vertex of the capsid (PubMed:6228056, PubMed:6232391). This portal plays critical roles in head assembly, genome packaging, neck/tail attachment, and genome ejection (Probable). The portal protein multimerizes as a single ring-shaped homododecamer arranged around a central channel (PubMed:6232391). Binds to the terminase subunits to form the packaging machine (PubMed:7799432). From Escherichia phage lambda (Bacteriophage lambda).
   9969..10347   +  promoter       TRE3G promoter: 3rd-generation Tet-responsive promoter that can be activated by binding of Tet-On® 3G
  10366..558     +  CDS            MYOD1 (across the origin): MYOD1_HUMAN - Also known as BHLHC1, MYF3, MYOD. Experimental evidence at protein level: Swiss-Prot protein existence level 1. Acts as a transcriptional activator that promotes transcription of muscle-specific target genes and plays a role in muscle differentiation. Together with MYF5 and MYOG, co-occupies muscle-specific gene promoter core region during myogenesis. Induces fibroblasts to differentiate into myoblasts. Interacts with and is inhibited by the twist protein. This interaction probably involves the basic domains of both proteins (By similarity). From Homo sapiens (Human).
