[The description below was written by a language model from this plasmid's Addgene catalogue record and pLannotate feature annotations shown in this document.]
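Description:
PB_iMYOD1_P2A_BAF60C2_T2A_mCh_Puro is a 10.8 kb PiggyBac transposon plasmid built on the PB-TRE backbone for stable, doxycycline-inducible transgene expression in mammalian cells. It is maintained in E. coli through a high-copy ColE1/pUC origin and an ampicillin resistance gene. An f1 origin and remnants of lac/lacZα sequence are left over from the parental cloning vector. The automated annotation did not call the PiggyBac terminal repeats. The short hits to the lambda portal protein on either side of the cargo are probably spurious matches in that region, although the record does not confirm this.

The inducible unit is driven by a TRE3G Tet-responsive promoter. It controls a single open reading frame encoding human MYOD1, the myogenic bHLH transcription factor, followed by SMARCD3/BAF60C, a SWI/SNF chromatin-remodelling subunit, and then mCherry. According to the construct name, the three proteins are separated by P2A and T2A self-cleaving peptides, so they are produced from one transcript and red fluorescence reports induction. An HSV TK polyadenylation signal ends this unit.

Downstream, a constitutive cassette uses the EF-1α core promoter with an HTLV-1 LTR fragment to express an rtTA3-type reverse tetracycline transactivator and puromycin N-acetyltransferase, terminated by an SV40 poly(A) signal. The element linking these two coding sequences is not annotated. Because the transactivator and the selection marker sit on the same transposon, the system works as an all-in-one vector. Co-delivery with a PiggyBac transposase integrates the cargo into the genome, puromycin selects the integrants, and doxycycline switches on the payload. The associated publication concerns the introduction of parenchymal cell types into blood vessel organoids, which fits a use in forward programming of human stem cells toward skeletal muscle.
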