Addgene plasmid #168807: PB_iMYOD1_P2A_BAF60C2_T2A_mCh_Puro
Purpose: PiggyBac transposon construct with doxycycline inducible MYOD1, BAF60C + mCherry expression
Depositing lab: Prashant Mali. Depositing organization: University of California, San Diego (UCSD). Publication: Programmatic introduction of parenchymal cell types into blood vessel organoids. Dailamy A, Parekh U, Katrekar D, Kumar A, McDonald D, Moreno A, Bagheri P, Ng TN, Mali P. Stem Cell Reports. 2021 Sep 8. pii: S2213-6711(21)00432-X. doi: 10.1016/j.stemcr.2021.08.014. PubMed 34559998.
Backbone
  Vector backbone: PB-TRE
  Backbone size w/o insert (bp): 7527
  Total vector size (bp): 10767
  Vector type: Mammalian Expression, Synthetic Biology ; PiggyBac
  Selectable markers: Puromycin
Growth in bacteria
  Bacterial resistance: Ampicillin, 100 μg/mL
  Growth temperature: 37°C
  Growth strain: NEB Stable
  Copy number: Unknown
Gene/Insert
  Gene/Insert name: MYOD1 (alt name: MYOD1-P2A-BAF60C-T2A-mCherry)
  Species: H. sapiens (human), Synthetic
  Entrez Gene: MYOD1 (a.k.a. CMYP17, MYF3, MYOD, MYODRIF, PUM, bHLHc1)
  Promoter: TRE
  Cloning method: Gibson Cloning
  Sequencing primers: 5′ cagatcgcctggagcaattc; 3′ ttgtctccttccgtgtttca
Terms and licenses: Academic/Nonprofit Terms; Industry Terms: Not Available to Industry
How to cite: PB_iMYOD1_P2A_BAF60C2_T2A_mCh_Puro was a gift from Prashant Mali (Addgene plasmid # 168807 ; http://n2t.net/addgene:168807 ; RRID:Addgene_168807)
